Addgene plasmid #34174: KHBD00012
Depositing lab: Bart Deplancke. Depositing organization: Swiss Federal Institute of Technology (EPFL). Publication: Automated protein-DNA interaction screening of Drosophila regulatory elements. Korneel Hens, Jean-Daniel Feuz, Alina Isakova, Antonina Lagovitina, Andreas Massouras, Julien Bryois, Patrick Callaerts, Susan E. Celniker, Bart Deplancke. Nat Methods. 2011 Oct 30;8(12):1065-70. 10.1038/nmeth.1763 PubMed 22037703.
Backbone
  Vector backbone: pDONR221
  Backbone manufacturer: Invitrogen
  Backbone size w/o insert (bp): 2536
  Vector type: Gateway Donor Vector
Growth in bacteria
  Bacterial resistance: Kanamycin, 50 μg/mL
  Growth temperature: 37°C
  Growth strain: DH5alpha
  Copy number: High Copy
Gene/Insert
  Gene/Insert name: CG8328 (alt names: FBgn0002734; HLHm&dgr;; E(spl) region transcript m&dgr;)
  Species: D. melanogaster (fly)
  Insert size (bp): 519
  Entrez Gene: HLHmdelta (a.k.a. Dmel_CG8328, CG8328, Dmel\CG8328, E(Spl) HLH-m delta, E(Spl)-HLH-mdelta, E(spl) mdelta, E(spl)-mdelta, E(spl)Mdelta, E(spl)delta, E(spl)mC, E(spl)mdelta, HLH-mdelta, HLHMD, HLHmC, bHLHc14, mC, mdelta, mdelta0.5)
  Cloning method: Gateway Cloning
  Sequencing primers: 5′ M13F; 3′ M13R
Terms and licenses: Academic/Nonprofit Terms; Industry Terms: Not Available to Industry
Depositor comments: Please note that the ORFs in this collection were cloned open-ended (without a stop codon).
How to cite: KHBD00012 was a gift from Bart Deplancke (Addgene plasmid # 34174 ; http://n2t.net/addgene:34174 ; RRID:Addgene_34174)
