[The description below was written by a language model from this plasmid's Addgene catalogue record.]
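Description:
KHBD00012 is a Gateway entry-type clone built in the Invitrogen pDONR221 donor backbone, carrying the open reading frame of the Drosophila melanogaster gene CG8328, better known as HLHmδ or E(spl)mδ, a basic helix-loop-helix transcription factor of the Enhancer of split complex. The insert is recorded as 519 bp in a backbone of about 2.5 kb once the Gateway cassette has been replaced. It is a purely bacterial cloning plasmid, maintained at high copy in standard E. coli hosts under kanamycin selection. The record gives no feature table, but as a general property of pDONR221-derived clones, the BP recombination that introduces the insert replaces the donor vector's counter-selectable cassette and leaves the ORF flanked by attL sites. M13 forward and reverse primer sites on either side of the insert are listed for sequence verification.

The plasmid has no promoter intended to drive expression of the insert, and no tags or reporters are recorded; its role is to act as a shuttle from which the ORF can be moved by LR recombination into any compatible destination vector. The depositor notes that ORFs in this collection were cloned open-ended, without a stop codon, so the coding sequence can be fused in frame to C-terminal tags or domains supplied by the destination vector. This also means a stop codon must come from that vector. The clone belongs to a collection of fly transcription factor ORFs associated with a study on automated protein-DNA interaction screening of Drosophila regulatory elements, which suggests transfer into expression vectors for such interaction assays as its main use.
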