>Addgene plasmid #34174 | KHBD00012 | depositor partial sequence | sequence record 40741 | KHBD00012 sequence 519 bps
ATGGCCGTTCAGGGTCAGAGATTTATGACCAAGACTCAGCATTACCGCAAGGTGACCAAACCCCTCCTGG
AGCGCAAAAGACGCGCCCGGATGAACCTGTATCTGGACGAACTCAAGGATCTCATCGTGGACACCATGGA
TGCGCAGGGCGAACAGGTCAGCAAGCTGGAGAAAGCTGACATCTTAGAGCTCACCGTCAACTATCTGAAA
GCGCAACAGCAGCAGCGAGTGGCCAATCCTCAATCCCCACCACCCGACCAAGTTAACCTGGACAAATTTC
GGGCCGGATACACCCAGGCTGCCTACGAGGTCTCGCACATATTCTCTACGGTTCCCGGCTTGGATCTCAA
ATTCGGCACCCACCTGATGAAGCAATTGGGTCACCAGCTCAAGGACATGAAACAGGAAGAAGAAATCATC
GATATGGCCGAAGAACCAGTTAATCTAGCCGACCAAAAACGTTCAAAGTCTCCGCGAGAAGAGGATATTC
ATCATGGCGAAGAAGTCTGGCGCCCCTGG
