>Addgene plasmid #34174 | KHBD00012 | addgene partial sequence | sequence record 41638 | M13-Rev 5'-CAGGAAACAGCTATGACC-3'
CAGCTGGAGGCAAATAATGATTTTATTTTGACTGATAGTGACCTGTTCGTTGCAACAAATTGATAAGCAA
TGCTTTCTTATAATGCCAACTTTGTACAAGAAAGTTGGCAACCAGGGGCGCCAGACTTCTTCGCCATGAT
GAATATCCTCTTCTCGCGGAGACTTTGAACGTTTTTGGTCGGCTAGATTAACTGGTTCTTCGGCCATATC
GATGATTTCTTCTTCCTGTTTCATGTCCTTGAGCTGGTGACCCAACTGCTTCATCAGGTGGGTGCCGAAT
TTGAGATCCAAGCCGGGAACCGTAGAGAATATGTGCGAGACCTCGTAGGCAGCCTGGGTGTATCCGGCCC
GAAATTTGTCCAGGTTAACTTGGTCGGGTGGTGGGGATTGAGGATTGGCCACTCGCTGCTGCTGTTGCGC
TTTCAGATAGTTGACGGTGAGCTCTAAGATGTCAGCTTTCTCCAGCTTGCTGACCTGTTCGCCCTGCGCA
TCCATG
